Addgene plasmid #75295: pOTTC533 - pAAV SYN1 eGFP-2A-mKv1.2
Purpose: An AAV packaging vector that expresses eGFP and Kv1.2 under the control of a neuronal promoter.
Depositing lab: Brandon Harvey. Depositing organization: National Institute on Drug Abuse (NIDA).
Backbone
  Vector backbone: Addgene Plasmid #50465
  Backbone manufacturer: Bryan Roth
  Backbone size w/o insert (bp): 4554
  Total vector size (bp): 6854
  Vector type: AAV
Growth in bacteria
  Bacterial resistance: Ampicillin, 100 μg/mL
  Growth temperature: 30°C
  Growth strain: NEB Stable
  Copy number: Low Copy
Gene/Insert
  Gene/Insert name: eGFP-2A-mKv1.2 (alt names: eGFP; murine potassium channel)
  Species: M. musculus (mouse), Synthetic
  Insert size (bp): 2300
  Entrez Gene: Kcna2 (a.k.a. Akr6a4, Gm10672, Kca1-2, Kv1.2, Mk-2)
  Promoter: human SYN1
  Cloning method: Ligation Independent Cloning
  Sequencing primers: 5′ hSYN1 F417 actcagcgctgcctcagtct; 3′ WPRE_R1
Terms and licenses: Academic/Nonprofit Terms; Industry Terms: Not Available to Industry
How to cite: pOTTC533 - pAAV SYN1 eGFP-2A-mKv1.2 was a gift from Brandon Harvey (Addgene plasmid # 75295 ; http://n2t.net/addgene:75295 ; RRID:Addgene_75295)
