[The description below was written by a language model from this plasmid's Addgene catalogue record and the feature table of its GenBank file.]
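Description:
pOTTC533 - pAAV SYN1 eGFP-2A-mKv1.2 is a 6,854 bp AAV transfer (cis) plasmid used to package a recombinant adeno-associated virus genome for neuronal co-expression of a fluorescent reporter and a voltage-gated potassium channel. It was built by ligation-independent cloning into an existing pAAV backbone. It is maintained in E. coli through a ColE1/pUC-type origin with ampicillin selection from the bla gene, and it also carries an f1 phage origin. The catalogue lists it as low copy even though the origin is annotated as a high-copy type. It also names a recombination-tolerant host strain, which fits the known tendency of the ITR repeats to rearrange during propagation.

The packaged cassette lies between two AAV2 inverted terminal repeats, which provide the signals for replication and encapsidation when rep/cap and helper functions are supplied in trans. Within it, the human synapsin I promoter restricts expression to neurons and drives a single open reading frame that begins at a Kozak consensus. This frame encodes EGFP, then a Thosea asigna virus T2A peptide, then mouse Kv1.2 (Kcna2). Ribosomal skipping at the T2A yields the reporter and the channel as separate polypeptides from one transcript, so green fluorescence marks the cells that overexpress the channel. The Kv1.2 coding region is not annotated in the feature table. It presumably occupies the unannotated interval between the T2A and the WPRE, consistent with the roughly 2.3 kb insert size in the catalogue. A WPRE boosts transcript stability and expression, and a human growth hormone polyadenylation signal terminates the message. The annotated Factor Xa site inside the WPRE on the opposite strand is most likely an incidental sequence match. The record supports use in producing AAV for neuron-specific Kv1.2 overexpression, but gives no further experimental context.
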