LOCUS       Exported 6854 bp ds-DNA circular SYN 12-MAY-2021
DEFINITION  An AAV packaging vector that expresses eGFP and Kv1.2 under the
            control of a neuronal promoter..
ACCESSION   .
VERSION     .
KEYWORDS    pOTTC533 - pAAV SYN1 eGFP-2A-mKv1.2
SOURCE      synthetic DNA construct
  ORGANISM  synthetic DNA construct
REFERENCE   1 (bases 1 to 6854)
  AUTHORS   Kourrich et al.
  TITLE     AAV Potassium channel
  JOURNAL   Unpublished
REFERENCE   2 (bases 1 to 6854)
  AUTHORS   .
  TITLE     Direct Submission
  JOURNAL   Exported May 12, 2021 from SnapGene Server 1.1.58
            http://www.snapgene.com
FEATURES             Location/Qualifiers
     source          1..6854
                     /organism="synthetic DNA construct"
                     /mol_type="other DNA"
     repeat_region   1..141
                     /label=AAV2 ITR
                     /note="inverted terminal repeat of adeno-associated virus
                     serotype 2"
     repeat_region   12..141
                     /label=AAV2 ITR
     promoter        186..633
                     /label=hSyn promoter
                     /note="human synapsin I promoter; confers neuron-specific
                     expression (Kugler et al., 2003)"
     regulatory      653..662
                     /regulatory_class="other"
                     /note="vertebrate consensus sequence for strong initiation
                     of translation (Kozak, 1987)"
     CDS             659..1375
                     /codon_start=1
                     /product="enhanced GFP"
                     /label=EGFP
                     /translation="MVSKGEELFTGVVPILVELDGDVNGHKFSVSGEGEGDATYGKLTL
                     KFICTTGKLPVPWPTLVTTLTYGVQCFSRYPDHMKQHDFFKSAMPEGYVQERTIFFKDD
                     GNYKTRAEVKFEGDTLVNRIELKGIDFKEDGNILGHKLEYNYNSHNVYIMADKQKNGIK
                     VNFKIRHNIEDGSVQLADHYQQNTPIGDGPVLLPDNHYLSTQSALSKDPNEKRDHMVLL
                     EFVTAAGITLGMDELYK"
     CDS             659..1375
                     /codon_start=1
                     /product="the original enhanced GFP (Yang et al., 1996)"
                     /label=EGFP
                     /note="mammalian codon-optimized"
                     /translation="MVSKGEELFTGVVPILVELDGDVNGHKFSVSGEGEGDATYGKLTL
                     KFICTTGKLPVPWPTLVTTLTYGVQCFSRYPDHMKQHDFFKSAMPEGYVQERTIFFKDD
                     GNYKTRAEVKFEGDTLVNRIELKGIDFKEDGNILGHKLEYNYNSHNVYIMADKQKNGIK
                     VNFKIRHNIEDGSVQLADHYQQNTPIGDGPVLLPDNHYLSTQSALSKDPNEKRDHMVLL
                     EFVTAAGITLGMDELYK"
     primer_bind     complement(704..725)
                     /label=EGFP-N
                     /note="EGFP, reverse primer"
     primer_bind     complement(965..984)
                     /label=EXFP-R
                     /note="For distinguishing EGFP variants, reverse primer"
     primer_bind     1312..1333
                     /label=EGFP-C
                     /note="EGFP, forward primer"
     CDS             1397..1450
                     /codon_start=1
                     /product="2A peptide from Thosea asigna virus capsid
                     protein"
                     /label=T2A
                     /note="Eukaryotic ribosomes fail to insert a peptide bond
                     between the Gly and Pro residues, yielding separate
                     polypeptides."
                     /translation="EGRGSLLTCGDVEENPGP"
     misc_feature    2981..3569
                     /label=WPRE
                     /note="woodchuck hepatitis virus posttranscriptional
                     regulatory element"
     primer_bind     complement(3034..3054)
                     /label=WPRE-R
                     /note="WPRE, reverse primer"
     CDS             complement(3452..3463)
                     /codon_start=1
                     /product="Factor Xa recognition and cleavage site"
                     /label=Factor Xa site
                     /translation="IEGR"
     polyA_signal    3601..4077
                     /label=hGH poly(A) signal
                     /note="human growth hormone polyadenylation signal"
     primer_bind     complement(3800..3819)
                     /label=hGH-PA-R
                     /note="Human growth hormone terminator, reverse primer"
     repeat_region   4117..4257
                     /label=AAV2 ITR
                     /note="inverted terminal repeat of adeno-associated virus
                     serotype 2"
     repeat_region   4117..4246
                     /label=AAV2 ITR
     rep_origin      4332..4787
                     /direction=RIGHT
                     /label=f1 ori
                     /note="f1 bacteriophage origin of replication; arrow
                     indicates direction of (+) strand synthesis"
     primer_bind     complement(4419..4438)
                     /label=F1ori-R
                     /note="F1 origin, reverse primer"
     primer_bind     4629..4650
                     /label=F1ori-F
                     /note="F1 origin, forward primer"
     primer_bind     complement(4804..4823)
                     /label=pRS-marker
                     /note="pRS vectors, use to sequence yeast selectable
                     marker"
     primer_bind     4923..4945
                     /label=pGEX 3'
                     /note="pGEX vectors, reverse primer"
     primer_bind     complement(4983..5001)
                     /label=pBRforEco
                     /note="pBR322 vectors, upsteam of EcoRI site, forward
                     primer"
     promoter        5069..5173
                     /gene="bla"
                     /label=AmpR promoter
     CDS             5174..6034
                     /codon_start=1
                     /gene="bla"
                     /product="beta-lactamase"
                     /label=AmpR
                     /note="confers resistance to ampicillin, carbenicillin, and
                     related antibiotics"
                     /translation="MSIQHFRVALIPFFAAFCLPVFAHPETLVKVKDAEDQLGARVGYI
                     ELDLNSGKILESFRPEERFPMMSTFKVLLCGAVLSRIDAGQEQLGRRIHYSQNDLVEYS
                     PVTEKHLTDGMTVRELCSAAITMSDNTAANLLLTTIGGPKELTAFLHNMGDHVTRLDRW
                     EPELNEAIPNDERDTTMPVAMATTLRKLLTGELLTLASRQQLIDWMEADKVAGPLLRSA
                     LPAGWFIADKSGAGERGSRGIIAALGPDGKPSRIVVIYTTGSQATMDERNRQIAEIGAS
                     LIKHW"
     primer_bind     complement(5392..5411)
                     /label=Amp-R
                     /note="Ampicillin resistance gene, reverse primer"
     rep_origin      6205..6793
                     /direction=RIGHT
                     /label=ori
                     /note="high-copy-number ColE1/pMB1/pBR322/pUC origin of
                     replication"
     primer_bind     6694..6713
                     /label=pBR322ori-F
                     /note="pBR322 origin, forward primer"
ORIGIN
        1 cctgcaggca gctgcgcgct cgctcgctca ctgaggccgc ccgggcaaag cccgggcgtc
       61 gggcgacctt tggtcgcccg gcctcagtga gcgagcgagc gcgcagagag ggagtggcca
      121 actccatcac taggggttcc tgcggccgca cgcgtgtgtc tagactgcag agggccctgc
      181 gtatgagtgc aagtgggttt taggaccagg atgaggcggg gtgggggtgc ctacctgacg
      241 accgaccccg acccactgga caagcaccca acccccattc cccaaattgc gcatccccta
      301 tcagagaggg ggaggggaaa caggatgcgg cgaggcgcgt gcgcactgcc agcttcagca
      361 ccgcggacag tgccttcgcc cccgcctggc ggcgcgcgcc accgccgcct cagcactgaa
      421 ggcgcgctga cgtcactcgc cggtcccccg caaactcccc ttcccggcca ccttggtcgc
      481 gtccgcgccg ccgccggccc agccggaccg caccacgcga ggcgcgagat aggggggcac
      541 gggcgcgacc atctgcgctg cggcgccggc gactcagcgc tgcctcagtc tgcggtgggc
      601 agcggaggag tcgtgtcgtg cctgagagcg cagtcgagaa ggtaccggat ccgccaccat
      661 ggtgagcaag ggcgaggagc tgttcaccgg ggtggtgccc atcctggtcg agctggacgg
      721 cgacgtaaac ggccacaagt tcagcgtgtc cggcgagggc gagggcgatg ccacctacgg
      781 caagctgacc ctgaagttca tctgcaccac cggcaagctg cccgtgccct ggcccaccct
      841 cgtgaccacc ctgacctacg gcgtgcagtg cttcagccgc taccccgacc acatgaagca
      901 gcacgacttc ttcaagtccg ccatgcccga aggctacgtc caggagcgca ccatcttctt
      961 caaggacgac ggcaactaca agacccgcgc cgaggtgaag ttcgagggcg acaccctggt
     1021 gaaccgcatc gagctgaagg gcatcgactt caaggaggac ggcaacatcc tggggcacaa
     1081 gctggagtac aactacaaca gccacaacgt ctatatcatg gccgacaagc agaagaacgg
     1141 catcaaggtg aacttcaaga tccgccacaa catcgaggac ggcagcgtgc agctcgccga
     1201 ccactaccag cagaacaccc ccatcggcga cggccccgtg ctgctgcccg acaaccacta
     1261 cctgagcacc cagtccgccc tgagcaaaga ccccaacgag aagcgcgatc acatggtcct
     1321 gctggagttc gtgaccgccg ccgggatcac tctcggcatg gacgagctgt acaagatgca
     1381 ttctagaggc tccggagagg gcaggggaag tcttctaaca tgcggggacg tggaggaaaa
     1441 tcccgggccc atcgatatga cagtggctac cggagaccca gtggacgagg ctgctgccct
     1501 ccctgggcac ccacaagaca cctatgaccc agaggcagac catgaatgct gtgagagagt
     1561 ggtcatcaac atctcaggcc tgcggttcga aactcagcta aagaccttag cccagttccc
     1621 agagaccctc ttaggggacc ccaagaaacg gatgaggtac ttcgatcccc tccgaaatga
     1681 gtactttttt gatcgcaacc gccctagctt tgatgccatt ttgtactact atcagtctgg
     1741 gggcaggttg aggcgacctg tgaacgtgcc cttagatatc ttctcggaag aaatccggtt
     1801 ttatgagcta ggagaagaag caatggagat gtttcgggag gatgaaggct acatcaagga
     1861 agaagagcgt cctctgcctg aaaatgagtt tcagagacag gtgtggcttc tctttgaata
     1921 ccctgagagc tcagggcctg ccaggattat agccattgta tctgtgatgg tcattctgat
     1981 ctccatcgtc agcttctgtc tggaaacctt gcccatcttc cgggatgaga atgaggacat
     2041 gcatggtggc ggggtgacct tccacaccta ttccaacagc accatcgggt accagcagtc
     2101 cacctccttc accgaccctt tcttcattgt agagactctc tgcatcatct ggttctcctt
     2161 tgagtttctg gttagattct ttgcctgtcc cagcaaagct ggcttcttca ccaacatcat
     2221 gaacatcatt gacattgtgg ctatcatccc ttactttatc accctgggga cagagttagc
     2281 tgagaagcca gaggatgccc agcaaggcca gcaggccatg tcactggcca ttctccgtgt
     2341 catccggttg gtaagagtct ttaggatttt caagttgtcc agacactcca aaggtctaca
     2401 gattctaggt cagaccctca aagctagcat gagggaattg ggcctcctga tattcttcct
     2461 cttcattggg gtcatcctct tctctagtgc tgtctatttt gcagaagctg atgagagaga
     2521 ttcccagttc cccagcatcc cggatgcttt ctggtgggca gtcgtctcca tgacaactgt
     2581 aggctatgga gacatggttc caactaccat tggggggaag atagtgggtt ctctgtgtgc
     2641 aattgcaggt gtgttaacca ttgccttacc agtccctgtc atagtgtcta atttcaacta
     2701 cttctaccac cgggagacag agggagagga gcaggcccag tacttgcaag tgacaagctg
     2761 tccaaagatc ccgtcctccc ctgacctaaa gaaaagtaga agtgcctcta ccataagtaa
     2821 gtctgattac atggagatac aggagggagt taacaacagc aatgaggact ttagagagga
     2881 gaacttaaaa acagccaact gtaccttggc taacacaaac tatgtgaata ttaccaaaat
     2941 gttaactgat gtctgagaat tcgatatcaa gcttatcgat aatcaacctc tggattacaa
     3001 aatttgtgaa agattgactg gtattcttaa ctatgttgct ccttttacgc tatgtggata
     3061 cgctgcttta atgcctttgt atcatgctat tgcttcccgt atggctttca ttttctcctc
     3121 cttgtataaa tcctggttgc tgtctcttta tgaggagttg tggcccgttg tcaggcaacg
     3181 tggcgtggtg tgcactgtgt ttgctgacgc aacccccact ggttggggca ttgccaccac
     3241 ctgtcagctc ctttccggga ctttcgcttt ccccctccct attgccacgg cggaactcat
     3301 cgccgcctgc cttgcccgct gctggacagg ggctcggctg ttgggcactg acaattccgt
     3361 ggtgttgtcg gggaaatcat cgtcctttcc ttggctgctc gcctatgttg ccacctggat
     3421 tctgcgcggg acgtccttct gctacgtccc ttcggccctc aatccagcgg accttccttc
     3481 ccgcggcctg ctgccggctc tgcggcctct tccgcgtctt cgccttcgcc ctcagacgag
     3541 tcggatctcc ctttgggccg cctccccgca tcgataccga gcgctgctcg agagatctac
     3601 gggtggcatc cctgtgaccc ctccccagtg cctctcctgg ccctggaagt tgccactcca
     3661 gtgcccacca gccttgtcct aataaaatta agttgcatca ttttgtctga ctaggtgtcc
     3721 ttctataata ttatggggtg gaggggggtg gtatggagca aggggcaagt tgggaagaca
     3781 acctgtaggg cctgcggggt ctattgggaa ccaagctgga gtgcagtggc acaatcttgg
     3841 ctcactgcaa tctccgcctc ctgggttcaa gcgattctcc tgcctcagcc tcccgagttg
     3901 ttgggattcc aggcatgcat gaccaggctc agctaatttt tgtttttttg gtagagacgg
     3961 ggtttcacca tattggccag gctggtctcc aactcctaat ctcaggtgat ctacccacct
     4021 tggcctccca aattgctggg attacaggcg tgaaccactg ctcccttccc tgtccttctg
     4081 attttgtagg taaccacgtg cggaccgagc ggccgcagga acccctagtg atggagttgg
     4141 ccactccctc tctgcgcgct cgctcgctca ctgaggccgg gcgaccaaag gtcgcccgac
     4201 gcccgggctt tgcccgggcg gcctcagtga gcgagcgagc gcgcagctgc ctgcaggggc
     4261 gcctgatgcg gtattttctc cttacgcatc tgtgcggtat ttcacaccgc atannnnnnn
     4321 nnnnnnnnnn nnnnnnnnnn nnnnnnnnnn nnnnnnnnnn nnnnnnnnnn nnnnnnnnnn
     4381 nnnnnnnnnn nnnnnnnnnn nnnnnnnnnn nnnnnnnnnn nnnnnnnnnn nnnnnnnnnn
     4441 nnnnnnnnnn nnnnncnnnn nnnnnnnnnn nnnnnnnnnn nnnnnnnnnn nnnnnnnnnn
     4501 nnnnnnnnnn nnnnnnnnnn nnnnnnnnnn nnnnnnnnnn nnnnnnnnnn nnnnnnnnnn
     4561 nnnnnnnnnn nnnnnnnnnn nnnnnnnnnn nnnnnnncct ttgacgttgg agtccacgtt
     4621 ctttaatagt ggactcttgt tccaaactgg aacaacactc aaccctatct cgggctattc
     4681 ttttgattta taagggattt tgccgatttc ggcctattgg ttaaaaaatg agctgattta
     4741 acaaaaattt aacgcgaatt ttaacaaaat attaacgttt acaattttat ggtgcactct
     4801 cagtacaatc tgctctgatg ccgcatagtt aagccagccc cgacacccgc caacacccgc
     4861 tgacgcgccc tgacgggctt gtctgctccc ggcatccgct tacagacaag ctgtgaccgt
     4921 ctccgggagc tgcatgtgtc agaggttttc accgtcatca ccgaaacgcg cgagacgaaa
     4981 gggcctcgtg atacgcctat ttttataggt taatgtcatg ataataatgg tttcttagac
     5041 gtcaggtggc acttttcggg gaaatgtgcg cggaacccct atttgtttat ttttctaaat
     5101 acattcaaat atgtatccgc tcatgagaca ataaccctga taaatgcttc aataatattg
     5161 aaaaaggaag agtatgagta ttcaacattt ccgtgtcgcc cttattccct tttttgcggc
     5221 attttgcctt cctgtttttg ctcacccaga aacgctggtg aaagtaaaag atgctgaaga
     5281 tcagttgggt gcacgagtgg gttacatcga actggatctc aacagcggta agatccttga
     5341 gagttttcgc cccgaagaac gttttccaat gatgagcact tttaaagttc tgctatgtgg
     5401 cgcggtatta tcccgtattg acgccgggca agagcaactc ggtcgccgca tacactattc
     5461 tcagaatgac ttggttgagt actcaccagt cacagaaaag catcttacgg atggcatgac
     5521 agtaagagaa ttatgcagtg ctgccataac catgagtgat aacactgcgg ccaacttact
     5581 tctgacaacg atcggaggac cgaaggagct aaccgctttt ttgcacaaca tgggggatca
     5641 tgtaactcgc cttgatcgtt gggaaccgga gctgaatgaa gccataccaa acgacgagcg
     5701 tgacaccacg atgcctgtag caatggcaac aacgttgcgc aaactattaa ctggcgaact
     5761 acttactcta gcttcccggc aacaattaat agactggatg gaggcggata aagttgcagg
     5821 accacttctg cgctcggccc ttccggctgg ctggtttatt gctgataaat ctggagccgg
     5881 tgagcgtggg tctcgcggta tcattgcagc actggggcca gatggtaagc cctcccgtat
     5941 cgtagttatc tacacgacgg ggagtcaggc aactatggat gaacgaaata gacagatcgc
     6001 tgagataggt gcctcactga ttaagcattg gtaactgtca gaccaagttt actcatatat
     6061 actttagatt gatttaaaac ttcattttta atttaaaagg atctaggtga agatcctttt
     6121 tgataatctc atgaccaaaa tcccttaacg tgagttttcg ttccactgag cgtcagaccc
     6181 cgtagaaaag atcaaaggat cttcttgaga tccttttttt ctgcgcgtaa tctgctgctt
     6241 gcaaacaaaa aaaccaccgc taccagcggt ggtttgtttg ccggatcaag agctaccaac
     6301 tctttttccg aaggtaactg gcttcagcag agcgcagata ccaaatactg tccttctagt
     6361 gtagccgtag ttaggccacc acttcaagaa ctctgtagca ccgcctacat acctcgctct
     6421 gctaatcctg ttaccagtgg ctgctgccag tggcgataag tcgtgtctta ccgggttgga
     6481 ctcaagacga tagttaccgg ataaggcgca gcggtcgggc tgaacggggg gttcgtgcac
     6541 acagcccagc ttggagcgaa cgacctacac cgaactgaga tacctacagc gtgagctatg
     6601 agaaagcgcc acgcttcccg aagggagaaa ggcggacagg tatccggtaa gcggcagggt
     6661 cggaacagga gagcgcacga gggagcttcc agggggaaac gcctggtatc tttatagtcc
     6721 tgtcgggttt cgccacctct gacttgagcg tcgatttttg tgatgctcgt caggggggcg
     6781 gagcctatgg aaaaacgcca gcaacgcggc ctttttacgg ttcctggcct tttgctggcc
     6841 ttttgctcac atgt
//
