>Addgene plasmid #75295 | pOTTC533 - pAAV SYN1 eGFP-2A-mKv1.2 | addgene partial sequence | sequence record 147027 | EGFP-C 5'-CATGGTCCTGCTGGAGTTCGTG-3'
GATGCATTCTAGAGGCTCCGGAGAGGGCAGGGGAAGTCTTCTAACATGCGGGGACGTGGAGGAAAATCCC
GGGCCCATCGATATGACAGTGGCTACCGGAGACCCAGTGGACGAGGCTGCTGCCCTCCCTGGGCACCCAC
AAGACACCTATGACCCAGAGGCAGACCATGAATGCTGTGAGAGAGTGGTCATCAACATCTCAGGCCTGCG
GTTCGAAACTCAGCTAAAGACCTTAGCCCAGTTCCCAGAGACCCTCTTAGGGGACCCCAAGAAACGGATG
AGGTACTTCGATCCCCTCCGAAATGAGTACTTTTTTGATCGCAACCGCCCTAGCTTTGATGCCATTTTGT
ACTACTATCAGTCTGGGGGCAGGTTGAGGCGACCTGTGAACGTGCCCTTAGATATCTTCTCGGAAGAAAT
CCGGTTTTATGAGCTAGGAGAAGAAGCAATGGAGATGTTTCGGGAGGATGAAGGCTACATCAAGGAAGAA
GAGCGTCCTCTGCCTGAAAATGAGTTTCAGAGACAGGTGTGGCTTCTCTTTGAATACCCTGAGAGCTCAG
GGCCTGCCAGGATTATAGCCATTGTATCTGTGATGGTCATTCTGATCTCCATCGTCAGCTTCTGTCTGGA
AACCTTGCCCATCTTCCGGGATGAGAATGAGGACATGCATGGTGGCGGGGTGACCTTCCACACCTATTCC
AACAGCACCATCGGGTACCAGCAGTCCACCTCCTTCACCGACCCTTTCTTCATTGTAGAGACTCTCTGCA
TCATCTGGTTCTCCTTTGAGTTTCTGGTTAGATTCTTTGCCTGTCCCAGCAAAGCTGGCTTCTTCACCAA
CATCATGAACATCATTGACATTGTGGCTATCATCCCTTACTTTATCACCCTGGGGACAGAGTTAGCTGAG
AAGCCAGAGGATGCCCAGCAAGGCCAGCAGGCCA
