>Addgene plasmid #75295 | pOTTC533 - pAAV SYN1 eGFP-2A-mKv1.2 | addgene partial sequence | sequence record 147028 | EXFP-R 5'-GTCTTGTAGTTGCCGTCGTC-3'
TTCGGGCATGGCGGACTTGAAGAAGTCGTGCTGCTTCATGTGGTCGGGGTAGCGGCTGAAGCACTGCACG
CCGTAGGTCAGGGTGGTCACGAGGGTGGGCCAGGGCACGGGCAGCTTGCCGGTGGTGCAGATGAACTTCA
GGGTCAGCTTGCCGTAGGTGGCATCGCCCTCGCCCTCGCCGGACACGCTGAACTTGTGGCCGTTTACGTC
GCCGTCCAGCTCGACCAGGATGGGCACCACCCCGGTGAACAGCTCCTCGCCCTTGCTCACCATGGTGGCG
GATCCGGTACCTTCTCGACTGCGCTCTCAGGCACGACACGACTCCTCCGCTGCCCACCGCAGACTGAGGC
AGCGCTGAGTCGCCGGCGCCGCAGCGCAGATGGTCGCGCCCGTGCCCCCCTATCTCGCGCCTCGCGTGGT
GCGGTCCGGCTGGGCCGGCGGCGGCGCGGACGCGACCAAGGTGGCCGGGAAGGGGAGTTTGCGGGGGACC
GGCGAGTGACGTCAGCGCGCCTTCAGTGCTGAGGCGGCGGTGGCGCGCGCCGCCAGGCGGGGGCGAAGGC
ACTGTCCGCGGTGCTGAAGCTGGCAGTGCGCACGCGCCTCGCCGCATCCTGTTTCCCCTCCCCCTCTCTG
ATAGGGGATGCGCAATTTGGGGAATGGGGGTTGGGTGCTTGTCCAGTGGGTCGGGGTCGGTCGTCAGGTA
GGCACCCCCACCCCGCCTCATCCTGGTCCTAAAACCCACTTGCACTCATACGCAGGGCCCTCTGCAGTCT
AGACACACGCGTGCGGCCGCAGGAACCCCTAGTGATGGAGTTGGCCACTCCCTCTCTGCGCG
